>Addgene plasmid #61946 | 4QQ6 | depositor partial sequence | sequence record 101232 | Insert DNA Sequence
AAGAAGAATACTGCAGCTTCCTTACAACAGTGGAAAGTTGGGGACAAATGTTCTGCCATTTGGTCAGAAG
ACGGTTGCATTTACCCAGCTACCATTGCTTCAATTGATTTTAAGAGAGAAACCTGTGTTGTGGTTTACAC
TGGATATGGAAATAGAGAGGAGCAAAATCTGTCCGATCTACTTTCCCCAATCTGTGAA
