>Addgene plasmid #61946 | 4QQ6 | addgene partial sequence | sequence record 101819 | T7 5'-TAATACGACTCACTATAGGG-3'
GAAGGAGATATACCATGCATCATCATCATCATCACAGCAGCGGCAGAGAAAACTTGTATTTCCAGGGCAA
GAAGAATACTGCAGCTTCCTTACAACAGTGGAAAGTTGGGGACAAATGTTCTGCCATTTGGTCAGAAGAC
GGTTGCATTTACCCAGCTACCATTGCTTCAATTGATTTTAAGAGAGAAACCTGTGTTGTGGTTTACACTG
GATATGGAAATAGAGAGGAGCAAAATCTGTCCGATCTACTTTCCCCAATCTGTGAATGATGACGAAGCTT
GCGGCCGCACTCGAGCACCACCACCACCACCACTGAGATCCGGCTGCTAACAAAGCCCGAAAGGAAGCTG
AGTTGGCTGCTGCCACCGCTGAGCAATAACTAGCATAACCCCTTGGGGCCTCTAAACGGGTCTTGAGGGG
TTTTTTGCTGAAAGGAGGAACTATATCCGGATTGGCGAATGGG
[124 nt withheld, positions 464-587]
C
[91 nt withheld, positions 589-679]
AGGGTGATGGTTCACGTAG
