>Addgene plasmid #61946 | 4QQ6 | addgene partial sequence | sequence record 101820 | T7term 5'-GCTAGTTATTGCTCAGCGG-3'
CATACTCTGCGACATCGTATAACGTTACTGGTTTCACATTCACCACCCTGAATTGACTCTCTTCCGGGCG
CTATCATGCCATACCGCGAAAGGTTTTGCGCCATTCGATGGTGTCCGGGATCTCGACGCTCTCCCTTATG
CGACTCCTGCATTAGGAAGCAGCCCAGTAGTAGGTTGAGGCCGTTGAGCACCGCCGCCGCAAGGAATGGT
GCATGCAAGGAGATGGCGCCCAACAGTCCCCCGGCCACGGGGCCTGCCACCATACCCACGCCGAAACAAG
CGCTCATGAGCCCGAAGTGGCGAGCCCGATCTTCCCCATCGGTGATGTCGGCGATATAGGCGCCAGCAAC
CGCACCTGTGGCGCCGGTGATGCCGGCCACGATGCGTCCGGCGTAGAGGATCGAGATCTCGATCCCGCGA
AATTAATACGACTCACTATAGGGGAATTGTGAGCGGATAACAATTCCCCTCTAGAAATAATTTTGTTTAA
CTTTAAGAAGGAGATATACCATGCATCATCATCATCATCACAGCAGCGGCAGAGAAAACTTGTATTTCCA
GGGCAAGAAGAATACTGCAGCTTCCTTACAACAGTGGAAAGTTGGGGACAAATGTTCTGCCATTTGGTCA
GAAGACGGTTGCATTTACCCAGCTACCATTGCTTCAATTGATTTTAAGAGAGAAACCTGTGTTGTGGTTT
ACACTGGATATGGAAATAGAGAGGAGCAAAATCTGTCCGATCTACTTTCCCCAATCTGTGAATGATGACG
AAGCTTGCGGCCGCACTCGAGCACCACCACCACCACCACTGAGATCCGGCTGCT
