[The description below was written by a language model from this plasmid's Addgene catalogue record.]
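Description:
4QQ6 is a bacterial expression plasmid built on the pET28-MHL backbone and made to produce a fragment of human SMN1 (survival of motor neuron 1) for structure determination. The plasmid name matches the Protein Data Bank entry listed as the insert's alternative name. It is recorded as a high-copy plasmid and is selected with kanamycin. The record does not name the origin of replication, and no feature table is available to confirm individual backbone elements.

The insert is a 198 bp segment of human SMN1 introduced by ligation-independent cloning. At this size it can encode only a small part of the protein, roughly a single domain. The catalogue entry itself notes that the insert may not be the full open reading frame. A mutation field points to depositor comments that are not included here, so any sequence differences from the reference are not stated. Expression is driven by a T7 promoter, which requires a host strain that supplies T7 RNA polymerase. Sequencing sites are the standard T7 promoter and T7 terminator primer positions.

The backbone adds an N-terminal leader containing a hexahistidine tag followed by a TEV protease recognition site. This allows purification by immobilised metal affinity chromatography and later removal of the tag, a common step before crystallisation. The record also lists a C-terminal 6xHis tag on the backbone. Whether that tag is translated depends on whether the insert carries its own stop codon, and the record does not say. The construct is typically used to produce recombinant SMN1 domain protein in E. coli for crystallography and related biophysical or binding studies.
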