Addgene plasmid #61946: 4QQ6
Purpose: Bacterial expression for structure determination; may not be full ORF
Depositing lab: Cheryl Arrowsmith. Depositing organization: University of Toronto.
Backbone
  Vector backbone: pET28-MHL
  Backbone manufacturer: Addgene Plasmid 26096
  Vector type: Bacterial Expression
Growth in bacteria
  Bacterial resistance: Kanamycin, 50 μg/mL
  Growth temperature: 37°C
  Growth strain: DH5alpha
  Copy number: High Copy
Gene/Insert
  Gene/Insert name: SMN1:JMC047-F11:C221089 (alt name: PDB ID:4QQ6)
  Species: H. sapiens (human)
  Insert size (bp): 198
  Mutation: See comments
  GenBank ID: 196115055
  Entrez Gene: SMN1 (a.k.a. BCD541, GEMIN1, SMA, SMA1, SMA2, SMA3, SMA4, SMA@, SMN, SMNT, T-BCD541, TDRD16A)
  Promoter: T7
  Tag / fusion protein: MHHHHHHSSGRENLYFQG (N terminal on backbone); 6xHis (C terminal on backbone)
  Cloning method: Ligation Independent Cloning
  Sequencing primers: 5′ T7; 3′ T7 Terminal
Terms and licenses: Academic/Nonprofit Terms; Industry Terms: Not Available to Industry
How to cite: 4QQ6 was a gift from Cheryl Arrowsmith (Addgene plasmid # 61946 ; http://n2t.net/addgene:61946 ; RRID:Addgene_61946)
